>Addgene plasmid #144508 | TFORF3032 | addgene full sequence | sequence record 404223 | Addgene NGS Result
TTAATGTAGTCTTATGCAATACTCTTGTAGTCTTGCAACATGGTAACGATGAGTTAGCAACATGCCTTAC
AAGGAGAGAAAAAGCACCGTGCATGCCGATTGGTGGAAGTAAGGTGGTACGATCGTGCCTTATTAGGAAG
GCAACAGACGGGTCTGACATGGATTGGACGAACCACTGAATTGCCGCATTGCAGAGATATTGTATTTAAG
TGCCTAGCTCGATACATAAACGGGTCTCTCTGGTTAGACCAGATCTGAGCCTGGGAGCTCTCTGGCTAAC
TAGGGAACCCACTGCTTAAGCCTCAATAAAGCTTGCCTTGAGTGCTTCAAGTAGTGTGTGCCCGTCTGTT
GTGTGACTCTGGTAACTAGAGATCCCTCAGACCCTTTTAGTCAGTGTGGAAAATCTCTAGCAGTGGCGCC
CGAACAGGGACTTGAAAGCGAAAGGGAAACCAGAGGAGCTCTCTCGACGCAGGACTCGGCTTGCTGAAGC
GCGCACGGCAAGAGGCGAGGGGCGGCGACTGGTGAGTACGCCAAAAATTTTGACTAGCGGAGGCTAGAAG
GAGAGAGATGGGTGCGAGAGCGTCAGTATTAAGCGGGGGAGAATTAGATCGCGATGGGAAAAAATTCGGT
TAAGGCCAGGGGGAAAGAAAAAATATAAATTAAAACATATAGTATGGGCAAGCAGGGAGCTAGAACGATT
CGCAGTTAATCCTGGCCTGTTAGAAACATCAGAAGGCTGTAGACAAATACTGGGACAGCTACAACCATCC
CTTCAGACAGGATCAGAAGAACTTAGATCATTATATAATACAGTAGCAACCCTCTATTGTGTGCATCAAA
GGATAGAGATAAAAGACACCAAGGAAGCTTTAGACAAGATAGAGGAAGAGCAAAACAAAAGTAAGACCAC
CGCACAGCAAGCGGCCGCTGATCTTCAGACCTGGAGGAGGAGATATGAGGGACAATTGGAGAAGTGAATT
ATATAAATATAAAGTAGTAAAAATTGAACCATTAGGAGTAGCACCCACCAAGGCAAAGAGAAGAGTGGTG
CAGAGAGAAAAAAGAGCAGTGGGAATAGGAGCTTTGTTCCTTGGGTTCTTGGGAGCAGCAGGAAGCACTA
TGGGCGCAGCGTCAATGACGCTGACGGTACAGGCCAGACAATTATTGTCTGGTATAGTGCAGCAGCAGAA
CAATTTGCTGAGGGCTATTGAGGCGCAACAGCATCTGTTGCAACTCACAGTCTGGGGCATCAAGCAGCTC
CAGGCAAGAATCCTGGCTGTGGAAAGATACCTAAAGGATCAACAGCTCCTGGGGATTTGGGGTTGCTCTG
GAAAACTCATTTGCACCACTGCTGTGCCTTGGAATGCTAGTTGGAGTAATAAATCTCTGGAACAGATTTG
GAATCACACGACCTGGATGGAGTGGGACAGAGAAATTAACAATTACACAAGCTTAATACACTCCTTAATT
GAAGAATCGCAAAACCAGCAAGAAAAGAATGAACAAGAATTATTGGAATTAGATAAATGGGCAAGTTTGT
GGAATTGGTTTAACATAACAAATTGGCTGTGGTATATAAAATTATTCATAATGATAGTAGGAGGCTTGGT
AGGTTTAAGAATAGTTTTTGCTGTACTTTCTATAGTGAATAGAGTTAGGCAGGGATATTCACCATTATCG
TTTCAGACCCACCTCCCAACCCCGAGGGGACCCATGCATTGCATCTCAATTAGTCAGCAACCAGGTGTGG
AAAGTCCCCAGGCTCCCCAGCAGGCAGAAGTATGCAAAGCATGCGTCTCAATTAGTCAGCAACCATAGTC
CCGCCCCTAACTCCGCCCATCCCGCCCCTAACTCCGCCCAGTTCCGCCCATTCTCCGCCCCATGGCTGAC
TAATTTTTTTTATTTATGCAGAGGCCGAGGCCGCCTCGGCCTCTGAGCTATTCCAGAAGTAGTGAGGAGG
CTTTTTTGGAGGCCTAGGCTTTTGCAAAAAGCTTTCTAGAGGTACCACCGGAGCTTACCATGACCGAGTA
CAAGCCCACGGTGCGCCTCGCCACCCGCGACGACGTCCCCAGGGCCGTACGCACCCTCGCCGCCGCGTTC
GCCGACTACCCCGCCACGCGCCACACCGTCGATCCGGACCGCCACATCGAGCGGGTCACCGAGCTGCAAG
AACTCTTCCTCACGCGCGTCGGGCTCGACATCGGCAAGGTGTGGGTCGCGGACGACGGCGCCGCCGTGGC
GGTCTGGACCACGCCGGAGAGCGTCGAAGCGGGGGCGGTGTTCGCCGAGATCGGCCCGCGCATGGCCGAG
TTGAGCGGTTCCCGGCTGGCCGCGCAGCAACAGATGGAAGGCCTCCTGGCGCCGCACCGGCCCAAGGAGC
CCGCGTGGTTCCTGGCCACCGTCGGCGTCTCGCCCGACCACCAGGGCAAGGGTCTGGGCAGCGCCGTCGT
GCTCCCCGGAGTGGAGGCGGCCGAGCGCGCCGGGGTGCCCGCCTTCCTGGAGACCTCCGCGCCCCGCAAC
CTCCCCTTCTACGAGCGGCTCGGCTTCACCGTCACCGCCGACGTCGAGGTGCCCGAAGGACCGCGCACCT
GGTGCATGACCCGCAAGCCCGGTGCCAGTTAACGAATTCTAGATCTTGAGACAAATGGCAGTATTCATCC
ACAATTTTAAAAGAAAAGGGGGGATTGGGGGGTACAGTGCAGGGGAAAGAATAGTAGACATAATAGCAAC
AGACATACAAACTAAAGAATTACAAAAACAAATTACAAAAATTCAAAATTTTCGGGTTTATTACAGGGAC
AGCAGAGATCCACTTTGGCGCCGGCTCGAGGCCTGCAGGTGCAAAGATGGATAAAGTTTTAAACAGAGAG
GAATCTTTGCAGCTAATGGACCTTCTAGGTCTTGAAAGGAGTGGGAATTGGCTCCGGTGCCCGTCAGTGG
GCAGAGCGCACATCGCCCACAGTCCCCGAGAAGTTGGGGGGAGGGGTCGGCAATTGAACCGGTGCCTAGA
GAAGGTGGCGCGGGGTAAACTGGGAAAGTGATGTCGTGTACTGGCTCCGCCTTTTTCCCGAGGGTGGGGG
AGAACCGTATATAAGTGCAGTAGTCGCCGTGAACGTTCTTTTTCGCAACGGGTTTGCCGCCAGAACACAG
GTAAGTGCCGTGTGTGGTTCCCGCGGGCCTGGCCTCTTTACGGGTTATGGCCCTTGCGTGCCTTGAATTA
CTTCCACCTGGCTGCAGTACGTGATTCTTGATCCCGAGCTTCGGGTTGGAAGTGGGTGGGAGAGTTCGAG
GCCTTGCGCTTAAGGAGCCCCTTCGCCTCGTGCTTGAGTTGAGGCCTGGCCTGGGCGCTGGGGCCGCCGC
GTGCGAATCTGGTGGCACCTTCGCGCCTGTCTCGCTGCTTTCGATAAGTCTCTAGCCATTTAAAATTTTT
GATGACCTGCTGCGACGCTTTTTTTCTGGCAAGATAGTCTTGTAAATGCGGGCCAAGATCTGCACACTGG
TATTTCGGTTTTTGGGGCCGCGGGCGGCGACGGGGCCCGTGCGTCCCAGCGCACATGTTCGGCGAGGCGG
GGCCTGCGAGCGCGGCCACCGAGAATCGGACGGGGGTAGTCTCAAGCTGGCCGGCCTGCTCTGGTGCCTG
GCCTCGCGCCGCCGTGTATCGCCCCGCCCTGGGCGGCAAGGCTGGCCCGGTCGGCACCAGTTGCGTGAGC
GGAAAGATGGCCGCTTCCCGGCCCTGCTGCAGGGAGCTCAAAATGGAGGACGCGGCGCTCGGGAGAGCGG
GCGGGTGAGTCACCCACACAAAGGAAAAGGGCCTTTCCGTCCTCAGCCGTCGCTTCATGTGACTCCACGG
AGTACCGGGCGCCGTCCAGGCACCTCGATTAGTTCTCGAGCTTTTGGAGTACGTCGTCTTTAGGTTGGGG
GGAGGGGTTTTATGCGATGGAGTTTCCCCACACTGAGTGGGTGGAGACTGAAGTTAGGCCAGCTTGGCAC
TTGATGTAATTCTCCTTGGAATTTGCCCTTTTTGAGTTTGGATCTTGGTTCATTCTCAAGCCTCAGACAG
TGGTTCAAAGTTTTTTTCTTCCATTTCAGGTGTCGTGAGGCTAGCATCGATTGATCAACAAGTTTGTACA
AAAAAGTTGGCATGTCGGTGAATTACGCGGCGGGGCTGTCGCCGTACGCGGACAAGGGCAAGTGCGGCCT
CCCGGAGATCTTCGACCCCCCGGAGGAGCTGGAGCGGAAGGTGTGGGAACTGGCGAGGCTGGTCTGGCAG
TCTTCCAGTGTGGTGTTCCACACGGGTGCCGGCATCAGCACTGCCTCTGGCATCCCCGACTTCAGGGGTC
CCCACGGAGTCTGGACCATGGAGGAGCGAGGTCTGGCCCCCAAGTTCGACACCACCTTTGAGAGCGCGCG
GCCCACGCAGACCCACATGGCGCTGGTGCAGCTGGAGCGCGTGGGCCTCCTCCGCTTCCTGGTCAGCCAG
AACGTGGACGGGCTCCATGTGCGCTCAGGCTTCCCCAGGGACAAACTGGCAGAGCTCCACGGGAACATGT
TTGTGGAAGAATGTGCCAAGTGTAAGACGCAGTACGTCCGAGACACAGTCGTGGGCACCATGGGCCTGAA
GGCCACGGGCCGGCTCTGCACCGTGGCTAAGGCAAGGGGGCTGCGAGCCTGCAGGGGAGAGCTGAGGGAC
ACCATCCTAGACTGGGAGGACTCCCTGCCCGACCGGGACCTGGCACTCGCCGATGAGGCCAGCAGGAACG
CCGACCTGTCCATCACGCTGGGTACATCGCTGCAGATCCGGCCCAGCGGGAACCTGCCGCTGGCTACCAA
GCGCCGGGGAGGCCGCCTGGTCATCGTCAACCTGCAGCCCACCAAGCACGACCGCCATGCTGACCTCCGC
ATCCATGGCTACGTTGACGAGGTCATGACCCGGCTCATGAAGCACCTGGGGCTGGAGATCCCCGCCTGGG
ACGGCCCCCGTGTGCTGGAGAGGGCGCTGCCACCCCTGCCCCGCCCGCCCACCCCCAAGCTGGAGCCCAA
GGAGGAATCTCCCACCCGGATCAACGGCTCTATCCCCGCCGGCCCCAAGCAGGAGCCCTGCGCCCAGCAC
AACGGCTCAGAGCCCGCCAGCCCCAAACGGGAGCGGCCCACCAGCCCTGCCCCCCACAGACCCCCCAAAA
GGGTGAAGGCCAAGGCGGTCCCCAGCTGCCCAACTTTCTTGTACAAAGTGGTTGATATCGGTAAGCCTAT
CCCTAACCCTCTCCTCGGTCTCGATTCTACGTAGTAATGAACTAGTCCGTAACTTGAAAGTATTTCGATT
TCTTGGCTTTATATATCTTGTGGAAAGGACGAGCAATTGCAGTTCTACACTCACTCACGCGTTAAGTCGA
CAATCAACCTCTGGATTACAAAATTTGTGAAAGATTGACTGGTATTCTTAACTATGTTGCTCCTTTTACG
CTATGTGGATACGCTGCTTTAATGCCTTTGTATCATGCTATTGCTTCCCGTATGGCTTTCATTTTCTCCT
CCTTGTATAAATCCTGGTTGCTGTCTCTTTATGAGGAGTTGTGGCCCGTTGTCAGGCAACGTGGCGTGGT
GTGCACTGTGTTTGCTGACGCAACCCCCACTGGTTGGGGCATTGCCACCACCTGTCAGCTCCTTTCCGGG
ACTTTCGCTTTCCCCCTCCCTATTGCCACGGCGGAACTCATCGCCGCCTGCCTTGCCCGCTGCTGGACAG
GGGCTCGGCTGTTGGGCACTGACAATTCCGTGGTGTTGTCGGGGAAATCATCGTCCTTTCCTTGGCTGCT
CGCCTGTGTTGCCACCTGGATTCTGCGCGGGACGTCCTTCTGCTACGTCCCTTCGGCCCTCAATCCAGCG
GACCTTCCTTCCCGCGGCCTGCTGCCGGCTCTGCGGCCTCTTCCGCGTCTTCGCCTTCGCCCTCAGACGA
GTCGGATCTCCCTTTGGGCCGCCTCCCCGCGTCGACTTTAAGACCAATGACTTACAAGGCAGCTGTAGAT
CTTAGCCACTTTTTAAAAGAAAAGGGGGGACTGGAAGGGCTAATTCACTCCCAACGAAGACAAGATCTGC
TTTTTGCTTGTACTGGGTCTCTCTGGTTAGACCAGATCTGAGCCTGGGAGCTCTCTGGCTAACTAGGGAA
CCCACTGCTTAAGCCTCAATAAAGCTTGCCTTGAGTGCTTCAAGTAGTGTGTGCCCGTCTGTTGTGTGAC
TCTGGTAACTAGAGATCCCTCAGACCCTTTTAGTCAGTGTGGAAAATCTCTAGCAGTACGTATAGTAGTT
CATGTCATCTTATTATTCAGTATTTATAACTTGCAAAGAAATGAATATCAGAGAGTGAGAGGAACTTGTT
TATTGCAGCTTATAATGGTTACAAATAAAGCAATAGCATCACAAATTTCACAAATAAAGCATTTTTTTCA
CTGCATTCTAGTTGTGGTTTGTCCAAACTCATCAATGTATCTTATCATGTCTGGCTCTAGCTATCCCGCC
CCTAACTCCGCCCATCCCGCCCCTAACTCCGCCCAGTTCCGCCCATTCTCCGCCCCATGGCTGACTAATT
TTTTTTATTTATGCAGAGGCCGAGGCCGCCTCGGCCTCTGAGCTATTCCAGAAGTAGTGAGGAGGCTTTT
TTGGAGGCCTAGGGACGTACCCAATTCGCCCTATAGTGAGTCGTATTACGCGCGCTCACTGGCCGTCGTT
TTACAACGTCGTGACTGGGAAAACCCTGGCGTTACCCAACTTAATCGCCTTGCAGCACATCCCCCTTTCG
CCAGCTGGCGTAATAGCGAAGAGGCCCGCACCGATCGCCCTTCCCAACAGTTGCGCAGCCTGAATGGCGA
ATGGG
[124 nt withheld, positions 6866-6989]
C
[91 nt withheld, positions 6991-7081]
A
[49 nt withheld, positions 7083-7131]
CCTTTGACGTTGGAGTCCACGTTCTTT
[37 nt withheld, positions 7159-7195]
ACCCTATCTCGGTCTATTCTTTTGATTTATAAGGGATTTTGCCGATTTCGGCCTATTGGTTAAAAAATGA
GCTGATTTAACAAAAATTTAACGCGAATTTTAACAAAATATTAACGCTTACAATTTAGGTGGCACTTTTC
GGGGAAATGTGCGCGGAACCCCTATTTGTTTATTTTTCTAAATACATTCAAATATGTATCCGCTCATGAG
ACAATAACCCTGATAAATGCTTCAATAATATTGAAAAAGGAAGAGTATGAGTATTCAACATTTCCGTGTC
GCCCTTATTCCCTTTTTTGCGGCATTTTGCCTTCCTGTTTTTGCTCACCCAGAAACGCTGGTGAAAGTAA
AAGATGCTGAAGATCAGTTGGGTGCACGAGTGGGTTACATCGAACTGGATCTCAACAGCGGTAAGATCCT
TGAGAGTTTTCGCCCCGAAGAACGTTTTCCAATGATGAGCACTTTTAAAGTTCTGCTATGTGGCGCGGTA
TTATCCCGTATTGACGCCGGGCAAGAGCAACTCGGTCGCCGCATACACTATTCTCAGAATGACTTGGTTG
AGTACTCACCAGTCACAGAAAAGCATCTTACGGATGGCATGACAGTAAGAGAATTATGCAGTGCTGCCAT
AACCATGAGTGATAACACTGCGGCCAACTTACTTCTGACAACGATCGGAGGACCGAAGGAGCTAACCGCT
TTTTTGCACAACATGGGGGATCATGTAACTCGCCTTGATCGTTGGGAACCGGAGCTGAATGAAGCCATAC
CAAACGACGAGCGTGACACCACGATGCCTGTAGCAATGGCAACAACGTTGCGCAAACTATTAACTGGCGA
ACTACTTACTCTAGCTTCCCGGCAACAATTAATAGACTGGATGGAGGCGGATAAAGTTGCAGGACCACTT
CTGCGCTCGGCCCTTCCGGCTGGCTGGTTTATTGCTGATAAATCTGGAGCCGGTGAGCGTGGGTCTCGCG
GTATCATTGCAGCACTGGGGCCAGATGGTAAGCCCTCCCGTATCGTAGTTATCTACACGACGGGGAGTCA
GGCAACTATGGATGAACGAAATAGACAGATCGCTGAGATAGGTGCCTCACTGATTAAGCATTGGTAACTG
TCAGACCAAGTTTACTCATATATACTTTAGATTGATTTAAAACTTCATTTTTAATTTAAAAGGATCTAGG
TGAAGATCCTTTTTGATAATCTCATGACCAAAATCCCTTAACGTGAGTTTTCGTTCCACTGAGCGTCAGA
CCCCGTAGAAAAGATCAAAGGATCTTCTTGAGATCCTTTTTTTCTGCGCGTAATCTGCTGCTTGCAAACA
AAAAAACCACCGCTACCAGCGGTGGTTTGTTTGCCGGATCAAGAGCTACCAACTCTTTTTCCGAAGGTAA
CTGGCTTCAGCAGAGCGCAGATACCAAATACTGTTCTTCTAGTGTAGCCGTAGTTAGGCCACCACTTCAA
GAACTCTGTAGCACCGCCTACATACCTCGCTCTGCTAATCCTGTTACCAGTGGCTGCTGCCAGTGGCGAT
AAGTCGTGTCTTACCGGGTTGGACTCAAGACGATAGTTACCGGATAAGGCGCAGCGGTCGGGCTGAACGG
GGGGTTCGTGCACACAGCCCAGCTTGGAGCGAACGACCTACACCGAACTGAGATACCTACAGCGTGAGCT
ATGAGAAAGCGCCACGCTTCCCGAAGGGAGAAAGGCGGACAGGTATCCGGTAAGCGGCAGGGTCGGAACA
GGAGAGCGCACGAGGGAGCTTCCAGGGGGAAACGCCTGGTATCTTTATAGTCCTGTCGGGTTTCGCCACC
TCTGACTTGAGCGTCGATTTTTGTGATGCTCGTCAGGGGGGCGGAGCCTATGGAAAAACGCCAGCAACGC
GGCCTTTTTACGGTTCCTGGCCTTTTGCTGGCCTTTTGCTCACATGTTCTTTCCTGCGTTATCCCCTGAT
TCTGTGGATAACCGTATTACCGCCTTTGAGTGAGCTGATACCGCTCGCCGCAGCCGAACGACCGAGCGCA
GCGAGTCAGTGAGCGAGGAAGCGGAAGAGCGCCCAATACGCAAACCGCCTCTCCCCGCGCGTTGGCCGAT
TCATTAATGCAGCTGGCACGACAGGTTTCCCGACTGGAAAGCGGGCAGTGAGCGCAACGCAATTAATGTG
AGTTAGCTCACTCATTAGGCACCCCAGGCTTTACACTTTATGCTTCCGGCTCGTATGTTGTGTGGAATTG
TGAGCGGATAACAATTTCACACAGGAAACAGCTATGACCATGATTACGCCAAGCGCGCAATTAACCCTCA
CTAAAGGGAACAAAAGCTGGAGCTGCAAGC
Features (pLannotate 1.2.2; 34 found; start..end, strand, type, name):
      5..231     +  promoter       RSV promoter: Rous sarcoma virus enhancer/promoter
    232..412     +  LTR            5' LTR (truncated): truncated 5' long terminal repeat (LTR) from HIV-1
    459..584     +  misc_feature   HIV-1 Ψ: packaging signal of human immunodeficiency virus type 1
    568..931     +  CDS            HIV-1 gag (fragment): gag protein from human immunodeficiency virus 1; gag
   1077..1310    +  misc_feature   RRE: The Rev response element (RRE) of HIV-1 allows for Rev-dependent mRNA export from the nucleus to the cytoplasm.
   1687..1713    +  CDS            Rev (fragment): human immunodeficiency virus 1 (HIV-1) Rev protein; rev; enhances nuclear export of unspliced and incompletely spliced viral mRNAs
   1720..1743    +  promoter       SV40 promoter (fragment): SV40 early promoter
   1744..1815    +  promoter       SV40 promoter (fragment): SV40 enhancer and early promoter
   1839..1974    +  rep_origin     SV40 ori: SV40 origin of replication
   2020..2616    +  CDS            PuroR (fragment): puromycin N-acetyltransferase; pac from Streptomyces; confers resistance to puromycin
   2665..2782    +  misc_feature   cPPT/CTS: central polypurine tract and central termination sequence of HIV-1
   2847..2913    +  CDS            small t antigen (fragment): SV40 (simian virus 40) small t antigen
   2920..4098    +  promoter       EF-1α promoter: strong constitutive promoter for human elongation factor EF-1α
   4119..4136    +  protein_bind   attB1 (fragment): mutant version of attB; core recombination site for the Gateway® BP reaction BP Clonase™
   4142..5206    +  CDS            SIRT6: SIR6_HUMAN - Also known as SIR2L6. Experimental evidence at protein level: Swiss-Prot protein existence level 1. NAD-dependent protein deacetylase involved in various processes including telomere maintenance and gene expression, and consequently has roles in genomic stability, cell senescence and apoptosis (PubMed:18337721, PubMed:19135889, PubMed:19625767, PubMed:21362626). Has very weak deacetylase activity and can bind NAD(+) in the absence of acetylated substrate (PubMed:21362626). Has deacetylase activity towards histone H3K9Ac and H3K56Ac (PubMed:19625767, PubMed:21362626). Modulates ace
   5209..5232    -  protein_bind   attB2: mutant version of attB; recombination site for the Gateway® BP reaction BP Clonase™
   5240..5281    +  CDS            V5 tag: epitope tag from simian virus 5
   5297..5350    +  promoter       U6 promoter (fragment): RNA polymerase III promoter for human U6 snRNA
   5392..5980    +  misc_feature   WPRE: woodchuck hepatitis virus posttranscriptional regulatory element
   6031..6050    +  misc_feature   cPPT/CTS (fragment): central polypurine tract and central termination sequence of HIV-1
   6052..6285    +  LTR            3' LTR (ΔU3): self-inactivating 3' long terminal repeat (LTR) from HIV-1
   6363..6484    +  polyA_signal   SV40 poly(A) signal: SV40 polyadenylation signal
   6524..6659    +  rep_origin     SV40 ori: SV40 origin of replication
   6680..6698    -  promoter       T7 promoter: promoter for bacteriophage T7 RNA polymerase
   6706..6861    +  CDS            lacZα (fragment): LacZα fragment of β-galactosidase; lacZ fragment
   6866..7294    +  rep_origin     f1 ori (sequence partly withheld): f1 bacteriophage origin of replication; arrow indicates direction of (+) strand synthesis
   7347..7451    +  promoter       AmpR promoter: bla
   7452..8312    +  CDS            AmpR: β-lactamase; bla; confers resistance to ampicillin, carbenicillin, and related antibiotics
   8483..9071    +  rep_origin     ori: high-copy-number ColE1/pMB1/pBR322/pUC origin of replication
   9254..9346    +  CDS            lacI (fragment): lac repressor; lacI; The lac repressor binds to the lac operator to inhibit transcription in E. coli. This inhibition can be relieved by adding lactose or isopropyl-β-D-thiogalactopyranoside (IPTG).
   9359..9380    +  protein_bind   CAP binding site: CAP binding activates transcription in the presence of cAMP. E. coli catabolite activator protein
   9395..9425    +  promoter       lac promoter: promoter for the E. coli lac operon
   9433..9449    +  protein_bind   lac operator: The lac repressor binds to the lac operator to inhibit transcription in E. coli. This inhibition can be relieved by adding lactose or isopropyl-β-D-thiogalactopyranoside (IPTG). lac repressor encoded by lacI
   9494..9512    +  promoter       T3 promoter: promoter for bacteriophage T3 RNA polymerase
