[The description below was written by a language model from this plasmid's Addgene catalogue record and pLannotate feature annotations shown in this document.]
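Description:
TFORF3032 is a lentiviral mammalian expression plasmid built on the pLX_TRC317 backbone and carrying the human SIRT6 open reading frame, one member of a barcoded transcription factor ORF collection. It is propagated in E. coli through a high-copy ColE1/pUC-type origin with ampicillin resistance (AmpR), and it also contains an f1 origin and remnants of a lac/lacZα cloning region flanked by T7 and T3 promoters. The depositor notes that the plasmid can recombine, which is a common concern for vectors with repeated LTR sequences.

The viral portion follows a third-generation, self-inactivating design. An RSV promoter drives a truncated HIV-1 5' LTR, followed by the Ψ packaging signal with a gag fragment, the Rev response element, a cPPT/CTS, WPRE and a ΔU3 3' LTR, with an SV40 polyadenylation signal downstream. Within the proviral region, an SV40 promoter/origin segment precedes the puromycin N-acetyltransferase gene, which allows selection of transduced mammalian cells. A separate EF-1α promoter drives the SIRT6 coding sequence, which was inserted by Gateway cloning and sits between attB1 and attB2 sites. It is followed by a V5 tag, recorded as a C-terminal fusion for detecting the protein.

According to the record, each ORF in the collection is paired with a unique 24-bp barcode so that the overexpressed factor can be identified in pooled screens. The barcode is not annotated in the feature table, so its position is not stated. A short U6 promoter fragment annotated between the V5 tag and WPRE has no function described in the record. The construct is intended for stable SIRT6 overexpression in individual or pooled experiments, such as directed differentiation screens.
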