Addgene plasmid #144508: TFORF3032
Purpose: Lentiviral vector for overexpressing transcription factor ORFs with unique 24-bp barcodes. Barcodes facilitate identification of transcription factors in pooled screens.
Depositing lab: Feng Zhang. Depositing organization: Broad Institute. Publication: A transcription factor atlas of directed differentiation. Joung J, Ma S, Tay T, Geiger-Schuller KR, Kirchgatterer PC, Verdine VK, Guo B, Arias-Garcia MA, Allen WE, Singh A, Kuksenko O, Abudayyeh OO, Gootenberg JS, Fu Z, Macrae RK, Buenrostro JD, Regev A, Zhang F. Cell. 2023 Jan 5;186(1):209-229.e26. doi: 10.1016/j.cell.2022.11.026. PubMed 36608654.
Backbone
  Vector backbone: pLX_TRC317
  Backbone manufacturer: Broad Institute Genetic Perturbation Platform
  Backbone size w/o insert (bp): 8264
  Vector type: Mammalian Expression, Lentiviral
  Selectable markers: Puromycin
Growth in bacteria
  Bacterial resistance: Ampicillin, 100 μg/mL
  Growth temperature: 37°C
  Growth strain: NEB Stable
  Copy number: High Copy
Gene/Insert
  Gene/Insert name: SIRT6
  Species: H. sapiens (human)
  Insert size (bp): 1271
  Entrez Gene: SIRT6 (a.k.a. SIR2L6, hSIRT6)
  Promoter: EF1a
  Tag / fusion protein: V5 (C terminal on insert)
  Cloning method: Gateway Cloning
  Sequencing primers: 5′ GGGTGGAGACTGAAGTTAGGCCAG; 3′ CACATAGCGTAAAAGGAGCAACATAG
Resource information
  A portion of this plasmid was derived from a plasmid made by: Broad Institute Genetic Perturbation Platform
Terms and licenses: Academic/Nonprofit Terms; Industry Terms: Not Available to Industry
Depositor comments: NM_016539.3 Please test multiple small colonies in case of plasmid recombination. To make this collection available in a timely manner, a portion of this collection was not fully sequenced by Addgene. If an Addgene verified full plasmid sequence is not available, please contact us prior to placing an order to request the full sequence.
How to cite: TFORF3032 was a gift from Feng Zhang (Addgene plasmid # 144508 ; http://n2t.net/addgene:144508 ; RRID:Addgene_144508)
