>Addgene plasmid #144508 | TFORF3032 | depositor partial sequence | sequence record 285639 | Insert
ATCGATTGATCAACAAGTTTGTACAAAAAAGTTGGCATGTCGGTGAATTACGCGGCGGGGCTGTCGCCGT
ACGCGGACAAGGGCAAGTGCGGCCTCCCGGAGATCTTCGACCCCCCGGAGGAGCTGGAGCGGAAGGTGTG
GGAACTGGCGAGGCTGGTCTGGCAGTCTTCCAGTGTGGTGTTCCACACGGGTGCCGGCATCAGCACTGCC
TCTGGCATCCCCGACTTCAGGGGTCCCCACGGAGTCTGGACCATGGAGGAGCGAGGTCTGGCCCCCAAGT
TCGACACCACCTTTGAGAGCGCGCGGCCCACGCAGACCCACATGGCGCTGGTGCAGCTGGAGCGCGTGGG
CCTCCTCCGCTTCCTGGTCAGCCAGAACGTGGACGGGCTCCATGTGCGCTCAGGCTTCCCCAGGGACAAA
CTGGCAGAGCTCCACGGGAACATGTTTGTGGAAGAATGTGCCAAGTGTAAGACGCAGTACGTCCGAGACA
CAGTCGTGGGCACCATGGGCCTGAAGGCCACGGGCCGGCTCTGCACCGTGGCTAAGGCAAGGGGGCTGCG
AGCCTGCAGGGGAGAGCTGAGGGACACCATCCTAGACTGGGAGGACTCCCTGCCCGACCGGGACCTGGCA
CTCGCCGATGAGGCCAGCAGGAACGCCGACCTGTCCATCACGCTGGGTACATCGCTGCAGATCCGGCCCA
GCGGGAACCTGCCGCTGGCTACCAAGCGCCGGGGAGGCCGCCTGGTCATCGTCAACCTGCAGCCCACCAA
GCACGACCGCCATGCTGACCTCCGCATCCATGGCTACGTTGACGAGGTCATGACCCGGCTCATGAAGCAC
CTGGGGCTGGAGATCCCCGCCTGGGACGGCCCCCGTGTGCTGGAGAGGGCGCTGCCACCCCTGCCCCGCC
CGCCCACCCCCAAGCTGGAGCCCAAGGAGGAATCTCCCACCCGGATCAACGGCTCTATCCCCGCCGGCCC
CAAGCAGGAGCCCTGCGCCCAGCACAACGGCTCAGAGCCCGCCAGCCCCAAACGGGAGCGGCCCACCAGC
CCTGCCCCCCACAGACCCCCCAAAAGGGTGAAGGCCAAGGCGGTCCCCAGCTGCCCAACTTTCTTGTACA
AAGTGGTTGATATCGGTAAGCCTATCCCTAACCCTCTCCTCGGTCTCGATTCTACGTAGTAATGAACTAG
TCCGTAACTTGAAAGTATTTCGATTTCTTGGCTTTATATATCTTGTGGAAAGGACGAGCAATTGCAGTTC
TACACTCACTC
