>Addgene plasmid #144508 | TFORF3032 | depositor partial sequence | sequence record 285640 | Barcode
GCAATTGCAGTTCTACACTCACTC
